>Addgene plasmid #53606 | pIhh715bp-Luc | addgene partial sequence | sequence record 91200 | pUC-3 5'-GCCATTCGCCATTCAGGCTGCGCAACTGTT-3'
GGCCTCTTCGCTATTACGCCAGCTGGCGAAAGGGGGATGTGCTGCAAGGCGATTAAGTTGGGTAACGCCA
GGGTTTTCCCAGTCACGACGTTGTAAAACGACGGCCAGTGAATTGTAATACGACTCACTATAGGGCGAAT
TGGGCCCGACGTCGCATGCTCCTCTAGAGCTTGCAGATCTGCGACTCTAGAGGATCTGCGACTCTAGAGG
ATCATAATCAGCCATACCACATTTGTAGAGGTTTTACTTGCTTTAAAAAACCTCCCACACCTCCCCCTGA
ACCTGAAACATAAAATGAATGCAATTGTTGTTGTTAACTTGTTTATTGCAGCTTATAATGGTTACAAATA
AAGCAATAGCATCACAAATTTCACAAATAAAGCATTTTTTTCACTGCATTCTAGTTGTGGTTTGTCCAAA
CTCATCAATGTATCTTATCATGTCTGGATCTGCGACTCTAGAGGATCATAATCAGCCATACCACATTTGT
AGAGGTTTTACTTGCTTTAAAAAACCTCCCACACCTCCCCCTGAACCTGAAACATAAAATGAATGCAATT
GTTGTTGTTAACTTGTTTATTGCAGCTTATAATGGTTACAAATAAAGCAATAGCATCACAAATTTCACAA
ATAAAGCATTTTTTTCACTGCATTCTAGTTGTGGTTTGTCCAAACTCATCAATGTATCTTATCATGTCTG
GATCTGCGACTCTAGAGGATCATAATCAGCCATACCACATTTGTAGAGGTTTTACTTGCTTTAAAA
