>Addgene plasmid #53606 | pIhh715bp-Luc | addgene partial sequence | sequence record 92179 | SP6 5'-ATTTAGGTGACACTATAG-3'
GCGTTGGGAGCTCTCCGGATCCAGACATGATAAGATACATTGATGAGTTTGGACAAACCACCACTAGAAT
GCAGTGAAAAAAATGCTTTATTTGTGAAATTTGTGATGCTATTGCTTTATTTGTAACCATTATAAGCTGC
AATAAACAAGTTAACAACAACAATTGCATTCATTTTATGTTTCAGGTTCAGGGGGAGGTGTGGGAGGTTT
TTTAAAGCAAGTAAAACCTCTACAAATGTGGTATGGCTGATTATGATCTCTAGTCAAGGCACTATACATC
AAATATTCCTTATTAACCCCTTTACAAATTAAAAAGCTAAAGGTACACAATTTTTGAGCATAGTTATTAA
TAGCAGACACTCTATGCCTGTGTGGAGTAAGAAAAAACAGTATGTTATGATTATAACTGTTATGCCTACT
TATAAAGGTTACAGAATATTTTTCCATAATTTTCTTGTATAGCAGTGCAGCTTTTTCCTTTGTGGTGTAA
ATAGCAAAGCAAGCAAGAGTTCTATTACTAAACACAGCATGACTCAAAAAACTTAGCAATTCTGAAGGAA
AGTCCTTGGGGTCTTCTACCTTTCTCTTCTTTTTTGGAGGAGTAGAATGTTGAGAGTCAGCAGTAGCCTC
ATCATCACTAGATGGCATTTCTTCTGAGCAAAACAGGTT
