>Addgene plasmid #53606 | pIhh715bp-Luc | addgene partial sequence | sequence record 93170 | SVlargeT-R 5'-GGAAAGTCCTTGGGGTCTTC-3'
ATGTTGAGAGTCAGCAGTAGCCTCATCATCACTAGATGGCATTTCTTCTGAGCAAAACAGGTTTTCCTCA
TTAAAGGCATTCCACCACTGCTCCCATTCATCAGTTCCATAGGTTGGAATCTAAAATACACAAACAATTA
GAATCAGTAGTTTAACACATTATACACTTAAAAATTTTATATTTACCTTAGAGCTTTAAATCTCTGTAGG
TAGTTTGTCCAATTATGTCACACCACAGAAGTAAGGTTCCTTCACAAAGATCCTCTAGAGTATTACAATA
GCTAAGAATTTCGTCATCGCTGAATACAGTTACATTTTACAATTTGGACTTTCCGCCCTTCTTGGCCTTT
ATGAGGATCTCTCTGATTTTTCTTGCGTCGAGTTTTCCGGTAAGACCTTTCGGTACTTCGTCCACAAACA
CAACTCCTCCGCGCAACTTTTTCGCGGTTGTTACTTGACTGGCGACGTAATCCACGATCTCTTTTTCCGT
CATCGTCTTTCCGTGCTCCAAAACAACAACGGCGGCGGGAAGTTCACCGGCGTCATCGTCGGGAAGACCT
GCCACGCCCGCGTCGAAGATGTTGGGGTGTTGTAACAATATCGATTCCAATTCAGCGGGGGCCACCTGAT
ATCCTTTGTATTTAATTAAAGACTTCAAGCGGTCAACTATGAAGAAGTGTTCGTCTTCGTCCCAGTAAGC
TATGTCTCCAGAATGTAGCCATCCATCCTTGTCAATCAAGGCGTTGGTCGCTTCCGGATTGTTTACATAA
CCGGACATAATCATAGGTCCTCTGACACATAATTCGCCTCTCTGATTAACGCCCAGCGTTTT
