>Addgene plasmid #53606 | pIhh715bp-Luc | addgene partial sequence | sequence record 94391 | Ppyralis-luc-R 5'-CAGCCCATATCGTTTCATAGCTTCT-3'
CCAGGGCGTATCTCTTCATAGCCTTATGCAGTTGCTCTCCAGCGGTTCCATCCTCTAGAGGATAGAATGG
CGCCGGGCCTTTCTTTATGTTTTTGGCGTCTTCCATTTTACCAACAGTACCGGAATGCCAAGCTGCGTGC
TGTCCCCCTCGGCGCCTCGACTCTGAGCTGCCCGGCTCGCCGGCCGCCAATAAATAGGCCGGCCCGTTTG
TTTTGGCAACGCGGCGACGGCGGGGGGCGGCGGGCGGCGGGGCTGAGGGCCGGCGGGCTGGGCTGGGCTG
GCCCGGCCGGCGGACTGAAGGGACCCGCGGTTAGCACCCCGGCCCGGCGGTCATGCGGCTCGGGCAGAGC
GGGAGCTGCTGCCGTCTGCGGCGCAGCCCGGGGTCGAGTGAGAGGGGAAATGGAAGAGATCCGGGCTCGG
GACCCGCGCA
