>Addgene plasmid #53606 | pIhh715bp-Luc | addgene partial sequence | sequence record 114449 | LucNRev 5'-CCTTATGCAGTTGCTCTCC-3'
ATGGCGCCGGGCCTTTCTTTATGTTTTTGGCGTCTTCCATTTTACCAACAGTACCGGAATGCCAAGCTGC
GTGCTGTCCCCCTCGGCGCCTCGACTCTGAGCTGCCCGGCTCGCCGGCCGCCAATAAATAGGCCGGCCCG
TTTGTTTTGGCAACGCGGCGACGGCGGGGGGCGGCGGGCGGCGGGGCTGAGGGCCGGCGGGCTGGGCTGG
GCTGGCCCGGCCGGCGGACTGAAGGGACCCGCGGTTAGCACCCCGGCCCGGCGGTCAGGCGGCTCGGGCA
GAGCGGGAGCTGCTGCCGTCTGCGGCGCAGCCCGGGGTCGAGTGAGAGGGGAAATGGAAGAGATCCGGGC
TCGGGACCCGCGCAGACCGCACCCTATCCATGTCCCTGCCTCCTGCGCGCTCGACAGCGAACCTGCAGCA
AGGGCAGCACAGCCTCCTCCCCCTCCGGCGGGCGGCCCCAAGGCTAGCCAGCCCTGTCCCGCGCGCTCCT
CAGCCGCGCGTCCACCCGCCCGCTGCCCTTTGCGCCCCCTGCGCTGCCTGCGATTGTCCTCCTGACGGGC
CTCACCCCACCCTGGTCTCTCCTTCCCGTTCCTTGCGGCTCCTGGGAGCCCCACCAGGCGCAAATCTCCT
GGACAGGAGATGCCACCCCCACGGAGACCGCAACCCACGTCGCAGCCGGACGCAAGAGGGGGGTAGTGGC
CGGACCGCACAACCGCCTACGGTGTCCCCTGCGGAGAAGCAAACCCGAAAGCTGGAGGTCATTCATAACC
TGGTGCTCGAGAGCATGTCGACTAGTCCGCGGTACCCGGGGATCCAGAGATGATAAGATACATTGA
