[The description below was written by a language model from this plasmid's Addgene catalogue record.]
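Description:
pIhh715bp-Luc is a luciferase reporter plasmid built on the P4-Luc backbone (about 6.6 kb), giving a total construct of roughly 7.3 kb. It is maintained in E. coli as a high-copy plasmid under ampicillin selection. The record provides no feature table, so the type of replication origin, the specific luciferase variant, the polyadenylation signal and any other backbone elements are not stated. No mammalian selection marker is listed, which is consistent with use in transient transfection rather than stable line generation.

The payload is a 715 bp fragment of the mouse (M. musculus) Indian hedgehog (Ihh) promoter region, cloned by restriction digestion between an XhoI site at the 5′ end, which is retained, and a HindIII site at the 3′ end, which was destroyed during cloning. The record also lists an alternative name suggesting a 742 bp designation, a discrepancy it does not explain. The fragment sits directly upstream of the luciferase coding sequence, so luciferase expression, and therefore light output in a lysate assay, reports the transcriptional activity of this Ihh regulatory region in transfected cells.

The construct is intended for in vitro DNA transfection assays that measure Ihh promoter activity. The associated study concerns activation of Ihh transcription by the transcription factor Atf4 in chondrocytes during endochondral ossification. A typical application would therefore be co-transfection with candidate regulators to test whether they stimulate or repress this promoter segment, or comparison with other promoter fragments to map responsive elements.
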