Addgene plasmid #53606: pIhh715bp-Luc
Purpose: Reporter construct containing a 715 bp promoter region of the Ihh gene in front of a luciferase gene for in vitro DNA transfection assays
Depositing lab: Xiangli Yang. Depositing organization: Vanderbilt University. Publication: Atf4 regulates chondrocyte proliferation and differentiation during endochondral ossification by activating Ihh transcription. Wang W, Lian N, Li L, Moss HE, Wang W, Perrien DS, Elefteriou F, Yang X. Development. 2009 Dec;136(24):4143-53. doi: 10.1242/dev.043281. Epub 2009 Nov 11. PubMed 19906842.
Backbone
  Vector backbone: P4-Luc
  Backbone manufacturer: Generic
  Backbone size w/o insert (bp): 6600
  Total vector size (bp): 7315
  Modifications to backbone: None
  Vector type: Luciferase ; reporter
Growth in bacteria
  Bacterial resistance: Ampicillin, 100 μg/mL
  Growth temperature: 37°C
  Growth strain: DH5alpha
  Copy number: High Copy
Gene/Insert
  Gene/Insert name: Ihh promoter (alt name: Ihh742bp-Luc)
  Species: M. musculus (mouse)
  Insert size (bp): 715
  Cloning method: Restriction Enzyme; 5′ cloning site XhoI (not destroyed); 3′ cloning site HindIII (destroyed during cloning)
  Sequencing primers: 5′ NA; 3′ Luc1
Terms and licenses: Academic/Nonprofit Terms; Industry Terms: Not Available to Industry
How to cite: pIhh715bp-Luc was a gift from Xiangli Yang (Addgene plasmid # 53606 ; http://n2t.net/addgene:53606 ; RRID:Addgene_53606)
